Addgene plasmid #17247: pCG150
Depositing lab: Geraldine Seydoux. Depositing organization: Johns Hopkins University and School of Medicine. Publication: 3' UTRs are the primary regulators of gene expression in the C. elegans germline. Merritt C, Rasoloson D, Ko D, Seydoux G. Curr Biol. 2008 Oct 14;18(19):1476-82. doi: 10.1016/j.cub.2008.08.013. Epub 2008 Sep 25. PubMed 18818082.
Backbone
  Vector backbone: pDESTR4R3
  Backbone size w/o insert (bp): 4115
  Vector type: Gateway
Growth in bacteria
  Bacterial resistance: Chloramphenicol and Ampicillin, 25 & 100 μg/mL
  Growth temperature: 37°C
  Growth strain: DB3.1
  Growth instructions: Needs ccdB resistant strain.
  Copy number: Unknown
Gene/Insert
  Gene/Insert name: unc-119 rescue fragment in pDESTR4R3
  Species: C. elegans (nematode)
  Insert size (bp): 2237
  Cloning method: Gateway Cloning; 5′ cloning site attR4 (destroyed during cloning); 3′ cloning site attR3 (destroyed during cloning)
  Sequencing primers: 5′ M13Reverse
Terms and licenses: Academic/Nonprofit Terms; Industry Terms: Not Available to Industry
How to cite: pCG150 was a gift from Geraldine Seydoux (Addgene plasmid # 17247 ; http://n2t.net/addgene:17247 ; RRID:Addgene_17247)
