[The description below was written by a language model from this plasmid's Addgene catalogue record and the feature table of its GenBank file.]
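Description:
pCG150 is a Gateway destination vector for making *C. elegans* transgenes. It was built by adding a roughly 2.2 kb unc-119 rescue fragment from the nematode to the pDESTR4R3 backbone, giving a 6,359 bp circular plasmid. It is maintained in *E. coli* through a high-copy ColE1/pUC-type origin and carries a beta-lactamase gene with its own promoter for ampicillin selection.

The Gateway cassette lies between attR4 and attR3 sites and contains the ccdB gyrase toxin gene and a chloramphenicol acetyltransferase gene, with a lac UV5 promoter annotated upstream of them. Because ccdB is present, the empty vector has to be grown in a ccdB-tolerant strain, and it is selected with both chloramphenicol and ampicillin.

In an LR reaction, entry clones replace the ccdB/CmR cassette, so correct recombinants survive in ordinary strains while unrecombined vector is counter-selected. The attR4/attR3 pair is the arrangement used for multisite assembly of three entry clones, which in the associated germline expression work would typically be a promoter, a coding sequence and a 3′ UTR. M13 forward and reverse primer sites flank the cassette for sequencing across the junctions.

The unc-119 fragment is not annotated in the feature table. It presumably occupies the large unannotated region outside the att cassette, where it would remain after recombination. The catalogue lists attR4 and attR3 as cloning sites destroyed during cloning, yet both are annotated as intact in the sequence record. A genomic unc-119 rescue fragment generally serves as a transformation marker, restoring normal movement to unc-119 mutant worms so that transgenic animals can be identified.

The GenBank reference describes the plasmid as part of a vector kit. The linked publication concerns 3′ UTR control of gene expression in the *C. elegans* germline.
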