LOCUS       Exported 6359 bp ds-DNA circular SYN 12-MAY-2021
DEFINITION  synthetic circular DNA
ACCESSION   .
VERSION     .
KEYWORDS    pCG150
SOURCE      synthetic DNA construct
  ORGANISM  synthetic DNA construct
REFERENCE   1 (bases 1 to 6359)
  TITLE     Seydoux Lab - Third Generation Vector Kit
REFERENCE   2 (bases 1 to 6359)
  AUTHORS   .
  TITLE     Direct Submission
  JOURNAL   Exported May 12, 2021 from SnapGene Server 1.1.58
            http://www.snapgene.com
FEATURES             Location/Qualifiers
     source          1..6359
                     /organism="synthetic DNA construct"
                     /mol_type="other DNA"
     primer_bind     168..184
                     /label=pBluescriptKS
                     /note="For pBluescript vector"
     primer_bind     169..185
                     /label=KS primer
                     /note="common sequencing primer, one of multiple similar
                     variants"
     primer_bind     2542..2564
                     /label=pGEX 3'
                     /note="pGEX vectors, reverse primer"
     primer_bind     complement(2602..2620)
                     /label=pBRforEco
                     /note="pBR322 vectors, upsteam of EcoRI site, forward
                     primer"
     promoter        2688..2792
                     /gene="bla"
                     /label=AmpR promoter
     CDS             2793..3653
                     /codon_start=1
                     /gene="bla"
                     /product="beta-lactamase"
                     /label=AmpR
                     /note="confers resistance to ampicillin, carbenicillin, and
                     related antibiotics"
                     /translation="MSIQHFRVALIPFFAAFCLPVFAHPETLVKVKDAEDQLGARVGYI
                     ELDLNSGKILESFRPEERFPMMSTFKVLLCGAVLSRIDAGQEQLGRRIHYSQNDLVEYS
                     PVTEKHLTDGMTVRELCSAAITMSDNTAANLLLTTIGGPKELTAFLHNMGDHVTRLDRW
                     EPELNEAIPNDERDTTMPVAMATTLRKLLTGELLTLASRQQLIDWMEADKVAGPLLRSA
                     LPAGWFIADKSGAGERGSRGIIAALGSDGKPSRIVVIYTTGSQATMDERNRQIAEIGAS
                     LIKHW"
     primer_bind     complement(3011..3030)
                     /label=Amp-R
                     /note="Ampicillin resistance gene, reverse primer"
     rep_origin      3824..4412
                     /direction=RIGHT
                     /label=ori
                     /note="high-copy-number ColE1/pMB1/pBR322/pUC origin of
                     replication"
     primer_bind     4313..4332
                     /label=pBR322ori-F
                     /note="pBR322 origin, forward primer"
     primer_bind     4539..4561
                     /label=M13/pUC Reverse
                     /note="In lacZ gene"
     primer_bind     4558..4574
                     /label=M13 rev
                     /note="common sequencing primer, one of multiple similar
                     variants"
     primer_bind     4558..4574
                     /label=M13 Reverse
                     /note="In lacZ gene. Also called M13-rev"
     protein_bind    4593..4717
                     /gene="mutant version of attR"
                     /label=attR4
                     /bound_moiety="LR Clonase(TM)"
                     /note="recombination site for the Gateway(R) LR reaction"
     CDS             complement(4758..5063)
                     /codon_start=1
                     /gene="ccdB"
                     /product="CcdB, a bacterial toxin that poisons DNA gyrase"
                     /label=ccdB
                     /note="Plasmids containing the ccdB gene cannot be
                     propagated in standard E. coli strains."
                     /translation="MQFKVYTYKRESRYRLFVDVQSDIIDTPGRRMVIPLASARLLSDK
                     VPRELYPVVHIGDESWRMMTTDMASVPVSVIGEEVADLSHRENDIKNAINLMFWGI"
     primer_bind     complement(4860..4879)
                     /label=ccdB-fwd
                     /note="ccdB gene, forward primer"
     CDS             complement(5383..6063)
                     /codon_start=1
                     /product="chloramphenicol acetyltransferase"
                     /label=CmR
                     /note="confers resistance to chloramphenicol"
                     /translation="MEKKITGYTTVDISQWHRKEHFEAFQSVAQCTYNQTVQLDITAFL
                     KTVKKNKHKFYPAFIHILARLMNAHPEFRMAMKDGELVIWDSVHPCYTVFHEQTETFSS
                     LWSEYHDDFRQFLHIYSQDVACYGENLAYFPKGFIENMFFVSANPWVSFTSFDLNVANM
                     DNFFAPVFTMGKYYTQGDKVLMPLAIQVHHAVCDGFHVGRMLNELQQYCDEWQAGRNLE
                     DPAY"
     primer_bind     5978..5997
                     /label=CAT-R
                     /note="Chloramphenicol resistance gene, reverse primer"
     promoter        complement(6117..6147)
                     /label=lac UV5 promoter
                     /note="E. coli lac promoter with an ""up"" mutation"
     protein_bind    complement(6172..6295)
                     /gene="mutant version of attR"
                     /label=attR3
                     /bound_moiety="LR Clonase(TM)"
                     /note="recombination site for the Gateway(R) LR reaction"
     primer_bind     complement(6303..6320)
                     /label=M13 Forward
                     /note="In lacZ gene. Also called M13-F20 or M13 (-21)
                     Forward"
     primer_bind     complement(6303..6319)
                     /label=M13 fwd
                     /note="common sequencing primer, one of multiple similar
                     variants"
     primer_bind     complement(6312..6334)
                     /label=M13/pUC Forward
                     /note="In lacZ gene"
ORIGIN
        1 tcgccttgca gcacatcccc ctttcgccag ctggcgtaat agcgaagagg cccgcaccga
       61 tcgcccttcc caacagttgc gcagcctgaa tggcgaatgg cgcctgatgc ggtattttct
      121 ccttacgcat ctgtgcggta tttcacaccg catatgccgg gcccccctcg aggtcgacgg
      181 tatcgataag cttcagtaaa agaagtagaa ttttatagtt ttttttctgt ttgaaaaatt
      241 ctccccatca atgttctttc aaataaatac atcactaatg caaagtattc tataacctca
      301 tatctaaatt cttcaaaatc ttaacatatc ttatcattgc tttaagtcaa acgtaacatt
      361 aaaaaaaatg ttttggaaaa tgtgtcaagt ctctcaaaat tcagtttttt aaaccactcc
      421 tatagtccta tagtcctata gttacccatg aaatccttat atattactgt aaaatgtttc
      481 aaaaaccatt ggcaaattgc cagaactgaa aatttccggc aaattgggga accggcaaat
      541 tgccaatttg ctgaatttgc cggaaaaacg gtaattgccg aaagtttttg acacgaaaat
      601 ggcaaattgt ggttttaaaa tttttttttt tggaaatttc agaatttcaa ttttaatcgg
      661 caaaactgta ggcatcctaa gaatgttcct acatctattt tgaaaagtaa gcgaattcta
      721 tgaaaatgtc taaagaaaat ggggaaacaa tttcaaaaag gcacagtttc aagtgtttcc
      781 gaattatact aaatccctct aaaaacttcc ggcaaattga tatccgtaaa agagcaaatc
      841 cgcatttttg ccgaaaatta aaatttccga caaatcggca aaccggcaat ttggcgaaat
      901 ttgccggaag gcaattgccg cccacccctg ttccagaggt tcaaactggt agcaaagctc
      961 aaaatttctc aaattctcca attttttttt gaattttggc agtgtaccaa aatgacattc
     1021 agtcatattg gtttattata gatttattta gataaaatcc taaatgattc tacctttaaa
     1081 gatgcccact ttaaaagtaa tgactcaaac ttcaaattgc tctaagattc tattgaatta
     1141 ccatcttttc ctctcatttt ctctcactgt ctatttcatc acaaattcat ccctctctcc
     1201 ctctctttct ctctccctct ctctctttct ctttgctcat catctgtcat tttgtccgtt
     1261 cctctctctg cgccctcagc gttccccaca ctctctcgct tctcttttcc tagacgtctt
     1321 cttttttcat cttcttcagc cctttttcgc cattttccat ctctgtcaat cattacggac
     1381 gacccccatt aatttttgga tgtgctctgc gagcaagagc acacggaact catttatttt
     1441 ttgttggaat ttctttttca ttttagttag ttaaaagcta caacagcata tatgaaggca
     1501 gagcaacaac aacaatcgat cgcacccggc tcggcaacct tcccgtctca gatgccccga
     1561 cccccaccgg taaccgaaca ggctataacc accgaggcgg agcttctcgc gaaaaatcaa
     1621 attacaccaa atgatgtgct agctcttcca ggaatcactc aaggattcct atgctcccca
     1681 tcggcaaacg tctataacat tgagttcacc aaattccaaa tccgtgacct cgacacggaa
     1741 cacgtgctct tcgaaattgc aaaaccggaa aatgagacgg aagagaatct gcaggcgcaa
     1801 gccgaatcgg caagatatgt ccgatatcga tttgcgccga attttctgaa attaaagacg
     1861 gtcggcgcga cggtcgagtt caaggtcggc gatgtgccga tcacacattt tcgaatgatt
     1921 gaacggcact ttttcaagga tcgtttattg aaatgctttg attttgaatt tggattctgt
     1981 atgccaaatt cgagaaacaa ctgtgaacat atctatgaat ttccacaact ttcacaacaa
     2041 ctcatggacg acatgatcaa taatccaaac gagacccgct ccgatagctt ctattttgtg
     2101 gagaataagc tcgtaatgca caataaggcc gactactcgt atgatgcata atttcccgcc
     2161 gatggaataa aactaataat ttttctcgca atttatagaa atcatgtgat tttcctaccg
     2221 ctaaatttaa aatttcctaa tttttcacta tatttctcac aaaatgcatt ccgaaaactc
     2281 tcatttttca gcttttcaat acaaatccca ataaatgatt tttcaaatat aaaaaaaaaa
     2341 acggaattcc tgcagcccgg gggatccgct agttctagag cggccgccac cgcggtggag
     2401 ctcccatatg gtgcactctc agtgcaatct gctctgatgc cgcatagtta agccagcccc
     2461 gacacccgcc aacacccgct gacgcgccct gacgggcttg tctgctcccg gcatccgctt
     2521 acagacaagc tgtgaccgtc tccgggagct gcatgtgtca gaggttttca ccgtcatcac
     2581 cgaaacgcgc gagacgaaag ggcctcgtga tacgcctatt tttataggtt aatgtcatga
     2641 taataatggt ttcttagacg tcaggtggca cttttcgggg aaatgtgcgc ggaaccccta
     2701 tttgtttatt tttctaaata cattcaaata tgtatccgct catgagacaa taaccctgat
     2761 aaatgcttca ataatattga aaaaggaaga gtatgagtat tcaacatttc cgtgtcgccc
     2821 ttattccctt ttttgcggca ttttgccttc ctgtttttgc tcacccagaa acgctggtga
     2881 aagtaaaaga tgctgaagat cagttgggtg cacgagtggg ttacatcgaa ctggatctca
     2941 acagcggtaa gatccttgag agttttcgcc ccgaagaacg ttttccaatg atgagcactt
     3001 ttaaagttct gctatgtggc gcggtattat cccgtattga cgccgggcaa gagcaactcg
     3061 gtcgccgcat acactattct cagaatgact tggttgagta ctcaccagtc acagaaaagc
     3121 atcttacgga tggcatgaca gtaagagaat tatgcagtgc tgccataacc atgagtgata
     3181 acactgcggc caacttactt ctgacaacga tcggaggacc gaaggagcta accgcttttt
     3241 tgcacaacat gggggatcat gtaactcgcc ttgatcgttg ggaaccggag ctgaatgaag
     3301 ccataccaaa cgacgagcgt gacaccacga tgcctgtagc aatggcaaca acgttgcgca
     3361 aactattaac tggcgaacta cttactctag cttcccggca acaattaata gactggatgg
     3421 aggcggataa agttgcagga ccacttctgc gctcggccct tccggctggc tggtttattg
     3481 ctgataaatc tggagccggt gagcgtgggt ctcgcggtat cattgcagca ctggggtcag
     3541 atggtaagcc ctcccgtatc gtagttatct acacgacggg gagtcaggca actatggatg
     3601 aacgaaatag acagatcgct gagataggtg cctcactgat taagcattgg taactgtcag
     3661 accaagttta ctcatatata ctttagattg atttaaaact tcatttttaa tttaaaagga
     3721 tctaggtgaa gatccttttt gataatctca tgaccaaaat cccttaacgt gagttttcgt
     3781 tccactgagc gtcagacccc gtagaaaaga tcaaaggatc ttcttgagat cctttttttc
     3841 tgcgcgtaat ctgctgcttg caaacaaaaa aaccaccgct accagcggtg gtttgtttgc
     3901 cggatcaaga gctaccaact ctttttccga aggtaactgg cttcagcaga gcgcagatac
     3961 caaatactgt tcttctagtg tagccgtagt taggccacca cttcaagaac tctgtagcac
     4021 cgcctacata cctcgctctg ctaatcctgt taccagtggc tgctgccagt ggcgataagt
     4081 cgtgtcttac cgggttggac tcaagacgat agttaccgga taaggcgcag cggtcgggct
     4141 gaacgggggg ttcgtgcaca cagcccagct tggagcgaac gacctacacc gaactgagat
     4201 acctacagcg tgagctatga gaaagcgcca cgcttcccga agggagaaag gcggacaggt
     4261 atccggtaag cggcagggtc ggaacaggag agcgcacgag ggagcttcca gggggaaacg
     4321 cctggtatct ttatagtcct gtcgggtttc gccacctctg acttgagcgt cgatttttgt
     4381 gatgctcgtc aggggggcgg agcctatgga aaaacgccag caacgcggcc tttttacggt
     4441 tcctggtctt ttgctggcct tttgctcaca tgttctttcc tgcgttatcc cctgattctg
     4501 tggataaccg tattaccgcc tttgagtgag ctgataccag cggataacaa tttcacacag
     4561 gaaacagcta tgaccatgat tacgccaagc tatcaacttt gtatagaaaa gttgaacgag
     4621 aaacgtaaaa tgatataaat atcaatatat taaattagat tttgcataaa aaacagacta
     4681 cataatactg taaaacacaa catatccagt cactatggtc gacctgcaga ctggctgtgt
     4741 ataagggagc ctgacattta tattccccag aacatcaggt taatggcgtt tttgatgtca
     4801 ttttcgcggt ggctgagatc agccacttct tccccgataa cggagaccgg cacactggcc
     4861 atatcggtgg tcatcatgcg ccagctttca tccccgatat gcaccaccgg gtaaagttca
     4921 cgggggactt tatctgacag cagacgtgca ctggccaggg ggatcaccat ccgtcgcccg
     4981 ggcgtgtcaa taatatcact ctgtacatcc acaaacagac gataacggct ctctctttta
     5041 taggtgtaaa ccttaaactg catttcacca gcccctgttc tcgtcggcaa aagagccgtt
     5101 catttcaata aaccgggcga cctcagccat cccttcctga ttttccgctt tccagcgttc
     5161 ggcacgcaga cgacgggctt cattctgcat ggttgtgctt accgaaccgg agatattgac
     5221 atcatatatg ccttgagcaa ctgatagctg tcgctgtcaa ctgtcactgt aatacgctgc
     5281 ttcatagcat acctcttttt gacatacttc gggtatacat atcagtatat attcttatac
     5341 cgcaaaaatc agcgcgcaaa tacgcatact gttatctggc ttttagtaag ccggatcctc
     5401 tagattacgc cccgcctgcc actcatcgca gtactgttgt aattcattaa gcattctgcc
     5461 gacatggaag ccatcacaaa cggcatgatg aacctgaatc gccagcggca tcagcacctt
     5521 gtcgccttgc gtataatatt tgcccatggt gaaaacgggg gcgaagaagt tgtccatatt
     5581 ggccacgttt aaatcaaaac tggtgaaact cacccaggga ttggctgaga cgaaaaacat
     5641 attctcaata aaccctttag ggaaataggc caggttttca ccgtaacacg ccacatcttg
     5701 cgaatatatg tgtagaaact gccggaaatc gtcgtggtat tcactccaga gcgatgaaaa
     5761 cgtttcagtt tgctcatgga aaacggtgta acaagggtga acactatccc atatcaccag
     5821 ctcaccgtct ttcattgcca tacggaattc cggatgagca ttcatcaggc gggcaagaat
     5881 gtgaataaag gccggataaa acttgtgctt atttttcttt acggtcttta aaaaggccgt
     5941 aatatccagc tgaacggtct ggttataggt acattgagca actgactgaa atgcctcaaa
     6001 atgttcttta cgatgccatt gggatatatc aacggtggta tatccagtga tttttttctc
     6061 cattttagct tccttagctc ctgaaaatct cgacggatcc taactcaaaa tccacacatt
     6121 atacgagccg gaagcataaa gtgtaaagcc tggggtgcct aatgcggccg ccatagtgac
     6181 tggatatgtt gtgttttaca gtattatgta gtctgttttt tatgcaaaat ctaatttaat
     6241 atattgatat ttatatcatt ttacgtttct cgttcaactt tattatacat agttgataat
     6301 tcactggccg tcgttttaca acgtcgtgac tgggaaaacc ctggcgttac ccaacttaa
//
