>Addgene plasmid #17247 | pCG150 | addgene partial sequence | sequence record 107947 | M13R
AAGTTGAACGAGAAACGTAAAATGATATAAATATCAATATATTAAATTAGATTTTGCATAAAAAACAGAC
TACATAATACTGTAAAACACAACATATCCAGTCACTATGGTCGACCTGCAGACTGGCTGTGTATAAGGGA
GCCTGACATTTATATTCCCCAGAACATCAGGTTAATGGCGTTTTTGATGTCATTTTCGCGGTGGCTGAGA
TCAGCCACTTCTTCCCCGATAACGGAGACCGGCACACTGGCCATATCGGTGGTCATCATGCGCCAGCTTT
CATCCCCGATATGCACCACCGGGTAAAGTTCACGGGGGACTTTATCTGACAGCAGACGTGCACTGGCCAG
GGGGATCACCATCCGTCGCCCGGGCGTGTCAATAATATCACTCTGTACATCCACAAACAGACGATAACGG
CTCTCTCTTTTATAGGTGTAAACCTTAAACTGCATTTCACCAGCCCCTGTTCTCGTCGGCAAAAGAGCCG
TTCATTTCAATAAACCGGGCGACCTCAGCCATCCCTTCCTGATTTTCCGCTTTCCAGCGTTCGGCACGCA
GACGACGGGCTTCATTCTGCATGGTTGTGCTTACCGAACCGGAGATATTGACATCATATATGCCTT
