>Addgene plasmid #17247 | pCG150 | addgene partial sequence | sequence record 108322 | CAT-R 5'-GCAACTGACTGAAATGCCTC-3'
ATGCCATTGGGATATATCAACGGTGGTATATCCAGTGATTTTTTTCTCCATTTTAGCTTCCTTAGCTCCT
GAAAATCTCGACGGATCCTAACTCAAAATCCACACATTATACGAGCCGGAAGCATAAAGTGTAAAGCCTG
GGGTGCCTAATGCGGCCGCCATAGTGACTGGATATGTTGTGTTTTACAGTATTATGTAGTCTGTTTTTTA
TGCAAAATCTAATTTAATATATTGATATTTATATCATTTTACGTTTCTCGTTCAACTTTATTATACATAG
TTGATAATTCACTGGCCGTCGTTTTACAACGTCGTGACTGGGAAAACCCTGGCGTTACCCAACTTAATCG
CCTTGCAGCACATCCCCCTTTCGCCAGCTGGCGTAATAGCGAAGAGGCCCGCACCGATCGCCCTTCCCAA
CAGTTGCGCAGCCTGAATGGCGAATGGCGCCTGATGCGGTATTTTCTCCTTACGCATCTGTGCGGTATTT
CACACCGCATATGCCGGGCCCCCCTCGAGGTCGACGGTATCGATAAGCTTCAGTAAAAGAAGTAGAATTT
TATAGTTTTTTTTCTGTTTGAAAAATTCTCCCCATCAATGTTCTTTCAAATAAATACATCACTAATGCAA
AGTATTCTATAACCTCATATCTAAATTCTTCAAAATCTTAACATATCTTATCATTGCTTTAAGTCAAACG
TAACATTAAAAAAAATGTTTTGGAAAATGTGTCAAGTCTCTCAAAATTCAGTTTTTTAAACCACTCCTAT
AGTCCTATAGTCCTATAGTTACCCATGAAATCCTTATATATTACTGTAAAATGTTTCAAAAACCATTGGC
AAATTGCCAGAACTGAAAATTTCCGGCAAATTGGGGAACCGGCAAATTGCCAATTTGCTGAATTTGCCGG
AAAAACGGTAATTGCCGAAAGTTTTTGACACGAAAATGGCAAATTGTGGTTTTAAAATTTTT
