>Addgene plasmid #17247 | pCG150 | addgene partial sequence | sequence record 108327 | pRSII-F1 5'-CGGCATCAGAGCAGATTGTAC-3'
GGGAGCTCCACCGCGGTGGCGGCCGCTCTAGAACTAGCGGATCCCCCGGGCTGCAGGAATTCCGTTTTTT
TTTTTATATTTGAAAAATCATTTATTGGGATTTGTATTGAAAAGCTGAAAAATGAGAGTTTTCGGAATGC
ATTTTGTGAGAAATATAGTGAAAAATTAGGAAATTTTAAATTTAGCGGTAGGAAAATCACATGATTTCTA
TAAATTGCGAGAAAAATTATTAGTTTTATTCCATCGGCGGGAAATTATGCATCATACGAGTAGTCGGCCT
TATTGTGCATTACGAGCTTATTCTCCACAAAATAGAAGCTATCGGAGCGGGTCTCGTTTGGATTATTGAT
CATGTCGTCCATGAGTTGTTGTGAAAGTTGTGGAAATTCATAGATATGTTCACAGTTGTTTCTCGAATTT
GGCATACAGAATCCAAATTCAAAATCAAAGCATTTCAATAAACGATCCTTGAAAAAGTGCCGTTCAATCA
TTCGAAAATGTGTGATCGGCACATCGCCGACCTTGAACTCGACCGTCGCGCCGACCGTCTTTAATTTCAG
AAAATTCGGCGCAAATCGATATCGGACATATCTTGCCGATTCGGCTTGCGCCTGCAGATTCTCTTCCGTC
TCATTTTCCGGTTTTGCAATTTCGAAGAGCACGTGTTCCGTGTCGAGGTCACGGATTTGGAATTTGGTGA
ACTCAATGTTATAGACGTTTGCCGATGGGGAGCATAGGAATCCTTGAGTGATTCCTGGAAGAGCTAGCAC
ATCATTTGGTGTAATTTGATTTTTCGCGAGAAGCTCCGCCTCGGTGGTTATAGCCTGTTCGGTTACCGGT
GGGGGTCGGGGCATCTGAGACGGGAAGGTTGCCGAGCCGGGTGCGATCGATTGTTGT
